>Addgene plasmid #60510 | pSBtet-Bla | addgene partial sequence | sequence record 100535 | LNCX 5'-AGCTCGTTTAGTGAACCGTCAGATC-3'
ACTCTTTTGCCTTATACCTACTTTCCGTACCACTTCCTACCCTCGAAAGGCCTCTGAGGCCACCATGGAA
GATGCCAAAAACATTAAGAAGGGCCCAGCGCCATTCTACCCACTCGAAGACGGGACCGCCGGCGAGCAGC
TGCACAAAGCCATGAAGCGCTACGCCCTGGTGCCCGGCACCATCGCCTTTACCGACGCACATATCGAGGT
GGACATTACCTACGCCGAGTACTTCGAGATGAGCGTTCGGCTGGCAGAAGCTATGAAGCGCTATGGGCTG
AATACAAACCATCGGATCGTGGTGTGCAGCGAGAATAGCTTGCAGTTCTTCATGCCCGTGTTGGGTGCCC
TGTTCATCGGTGTGGCTGTGGCCCCAGCTAACGACATCTACAACGAGCGCGAGCTGCTGAACAGCATGGG
CATCAGCCAGCCCACCGTCGTATTCGTGAGCAAGAAAGGGCTGCAAAAGATCCTCAACGTGCAAAAGAAG
CTACCGATCATACAAAAGATCATCATCATGGATAGCAAGACCGACTACCAGGGCTTCCAAAGCATGTACA
CCTTCGTGACTTCCCATTTGCCACCCGGCTTCAACGAGTACGACTTCGTGCCCGAGAGCTTCGACCGGGA
CAAAACCATCGCCCTGATCATGAACAGTAGTGGCAGTACCGGATTGCCCAAGGGCGTAGCCCTACCGCAC
CGCACCGCTTGTGTCCGATTCAGTCATGCCCGCGACCCCATCTTCGGCAACCAGATCATCCCCGACACCG
CTATCCTCAGCGTGGTGCCATTTCACCACGGCTTCGGCATGTTCACCACGCTGGGCTACTTGATCTGCGG
CTTTCGGGTCGTGCTCATGTACCGCTTCGAG
