>Addgene plasmid #60510 | pSBtet-Bla | addgene partial sequence | sequence record 100536 | EBV-rev 5'-GTGGTTTGTCCAAACTCATC-3'
TTCGGCATGTTCACCACGCTGGGCTACTTGATCTGCGGCTTTCGGGTCGTGCTCATGTACCGCTTCGAGG
AGGAGCTATTCTTGCGCAGCTTGCAAGACTATAAGATTCAATCTGCCCTGCTGGTGCCCACACTATTTAG
CTTCTTCGCTAAGAGCACTCTCATCGACAAGTACGACCTAAGCAACTTGCACGAGATCGCCAGCGGCGGG
GCGCCGCTCAGCAAGGAGGTAGGTGAGGCCGTGGCCAAACGCTTCCACCTACCAGGCATCCGCCAGGGCT
ACGGCCTGACAGAAACAACCAGCGCCATTCTGATCACCCCCGAAGGGGACGACAAGCCTGGCGCAGTAGG
CAAGGTGGTGCCCTTCTTCGAGGCTAAGGTGGTGGACTTGGACACCGGTAAGACACTGGGTGTGAACCAG
CGCGGCGAGCTGTGCGTCCGTGGCCCCATGATCATGAGCGGCTACGTTAACAACCCCGAGGCTACAAACG
CTCTCATCGACAAGGACGGCTGGCTGCACAGCGGCGACATCGCCTACTGGGACGAGGACGAGCACTTCTT
CATCGTGGACCGGCTGAAGAGCCTGATCAAATACAAGGGCTACCAGGTAGCCCCAGCCGAACTGGAGAGC
ATCCTGCTGCAACACCCCAACATCTTCGACGCCGGGGTCGCCGGCCTGCCCGACGACGATGCCGGCGAGC
TGCCCGCCGCAGTCGTCGTGCTGGAACACGGTAAAACCATGACCGAGAAGGAGATCGTGGACTATGTGGC
CAGCCAGGTTACAACCGCCAAGAAGCTGCGCGGTGGTGTTGTGTTCGTGGACGAGGTGCCTAAAGGACTG
ACCGGCAAGTTGGACGCCCGCAAGATCCGCGAGATTCTCATTAAGGCCAAGAAGGGCGGCAAGATCGCCG
TGTAAGGCCTGTCAGGCCAAGCTTCCATC
