>Addgene plasmid #60510 | pSBtet-Bla | addgene partial sequence | sequence record 100698 | blast-R 5'-gctctttcaatgagggtgga-3'
TTAGCATCATCACAGCAAACTAACTGTAGCCTTTCTCTCTTTCCCTGTAGAAACCTCTGCACCTGAGGCC
ACCATGTCTAGACTGGACAAGAGCAAAGTCATAAACGGCGCTCTGGAATTACTCAATGGAGTCGGTATCG
AAGGCCTGACGACAAGGAAACTCGCTCAAAAGCTGGGAGTTGAGCAGCCTACCCTGTACTGGCACGTGAA
GAACAAGCGGGCCCTGCTCGATGCCCTGCCAATCGAGATGCTGGACAGGCATCATACCCACTTCTGCCCC
CTGGAAGGCGAGTCATGGCAAGACTTTCTGCGGAACAACGCCAAGTCATTCCGCTGTGCTCTCCTCTCAC
ATCGCGACGGGGCTAAAGTGCATCTCGGCACCCGCCCAACAGAGAAACAGTACGAAACCCTGGAAAATCA
GCTCGCGTTCCTGTGTCAGCAAGGCTTCTCCCTGGAGAACGCACTGTACGCTCTGTCCGCCGTGGGCCAC
TTTACACTGGGCTGCGTATTGGAGGAACAGGAGCATCAAGTAGCAAAAGAGGAAAGAGAGACACCTACCA
CCGATTCTATGCCCCCACTTCTGAGACAAGCAATTGAGCTGTTCGACCGGCAGGGAGCCGAACCTGCCTT
CCTTTTCGGCCTGGAACTAATCATATGTGGCCTGGAGAAACAGCTAAAGTGCGAAAGCGGCGGGCCGGCC
GACGCCCTTGACGATTTTGACTTAGACATGCTCCCAGCCGATGCCCTTGACGACTTTGACCTTGATATGC
TGCCTGCTGACGCTCTTGACGATTTTGACCTTGACATGCTCCCCGGGTCCGGCGCTACTAACTTCAGCCT
GCTGAAGCAGGCTGGTGACGTCGAGGAGAAT
