[The description below was written by a language model from this plasmid's Addgene catalogue record.]
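Description:
pSBtet-Bla is an empty-backbone Sleeping Beauty transposon vector for mammalian expression, built on a pUC19 backbone. In bacteria it is maintained as a high-copy plasmid under ampicillin selection. No feature table accompanies the record, so the exact layout and coordinates of the individual elements, including the transposon inverted repeats, polyadenylation signals and the way the constitutive genes are linked, are not stated and can only be inferred in outline from the catalogue description.

The transposon carries two functional units. The first is a tetracycline/doxycycline-inducible expression cassette driven by the promoter listed as TCE, in which a gene of interest is inserted by restriction cloning at SfiI sites. In the vector as supplied, this position is occupied by firefly luciferase, which serves as a replaceable placeholder and can also act as a reporter of inducible expression. The second unit uses the constitutive RPBSA promoter to express the reverse tetracycline transactivator (rtTA) together with a blasticidin resistance gene. Because rtTA activates the inducible promoter only in the presence of the inducer, the single plasmid supplies everything needed for regulated expression, and blasticidin allows selection of cells that have taken up the cassette.

When delivered to mammalian cells alongside a source of Sleeping Beauty transposase, which this record does not describe as being encoded on the plasmid, the transposon is excised and integrated into the genome. The vector is intended for rapid generation of stable transgenic cell lines with inducible expression of a chosen gene.
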