Addgene plasmid #60510: pSBtet-Bla
Purpose: (Empty Backbone) SB-transposon with inducible SfiI cloning site for GOI (contains firefly luciferase) and constitutive expression of rtTA and blasticidin resistance gene
Depositing lab: Eric Kowarz. Depositing organization: Goethe-Universitaet Frankfurt am Main. Publication: Optimized Sleeping Beauty transposons rapidly generate stable transgenic cell lines. Kowarz E, Loescher D, Marschalek R. Biotechnol J. 2015 Feb 4. doi: 10.1002/biot.201400821. PubMed 25650551.
Backbone
  Vector backbone: pUC19
  Backbone size (bp): 2021
  Vector type: Mammalian Expression ; Transposon
  Promoter: TCE & RPBSA
  Selectable markers: Blasticidin
Growth in bacteria
  Bacterial resistance: Ampicillin, 100 μg/mL
  Growth temperature: 37°C
  Growth strain: Top10
  Copy number: High Copy
Gene/Insert
  Cloning method: Restriction Enzyme
  Sequencing primers: 5′ CCTGGAGCCAATTCCAACTCT; 3′ CACTGCATTCTTGTTGTGGTT
Terms and licenses: Academic/Nonprofit Terms; Industry Terms: Not Available to Industry
How to cite: pSBtet-Bla was a gift from Eric Kowarz (Addgene plasmid # 60510 ; http://n2t.net/addgene:60510 ; RRID:Addgene_60510)
