LOCUS       Exported 7037 bp ds-DNA circular SYN 12-MAY-2021
DEFINITION  SB-transposon with inducible SfiI cloning site for GOI (contains
            firefly luciferase) and constitutive expression of rtTA and
            blasticidin resistance gene.
ACCESSION   .
VERSION     .
KEYWORDS    pSBtet-Bla
SOURCE      synthetic DNA construct
  ORGANISM  synthetic DNA construct
REFERENCE   1 (bases 1 to 7037)
  AUTHORS   Kowarz E, Loescher D, Marschalek R
  TITLE     Optimized Sleeping Beauty transposons rapidly generate stable
            transgenic cell lines.
  JOURNAL   Biotechnol J. 2015 Feb 4. doi: 10.1002/biot.201400821.
  PUBMED    25650551
REFERENCE   2 (bases 1 to 7037)
  AUTHORS   .
  TITLE     Direct Submission
  JOURNAL   Exported May 12, 2021 from SnapGene Server 1.1.58
            http://www.snapgene.com
FEATURES             Location/Qualifiers
     source          1..7037
                     /organism="synthetic DNA construct"
                     /mol_type="other DNA"
     promoter        295..607
                     /label=tight TRE promoter
                     /note="Tet-responsive promoter PTight, consisting of seven
                     tet operator sequences followed by the minimal CMV
                     promoter"
     protein_bind    303..321
                     /gene="tetO"
                     /label=tet operator
                     /bound_moiety="tetracycline repressor TetR"
                     /note="bacterial operator O2 for the tetR and tetA genes"
     protein_bind    339..357
                     /gene="tetO"
                     /label=tet operator
                     /bound_moiety="tetracycline repressor TetR"
                     /note="bacterial operator O2 for the tetR and tetA genes"
     protein_bind    374..392
                     /gene="tetO"
                     /label=tet operator
                     /bound_moiety="tetracycline repressor TetR"
                     /note="bacterial operator O2 for the tetR and tetA genes"
     protein_bind    410..428
                     /gene="tetO"
                     /label=tet operator
                     /bound_moiety="tetracycline repressor TetR"
                     /note="bacterial operator O2 for the tetR and tetA genes"
     protein_bind    446..464
                     /gene="tetO"
                     /label=tet operator
                     /bound_moiety="tetracycline repressor TetR"
                     /note="bacterial operator O2 for the tetR and tetA genes"
     protein_bind    481..499
                     /gene="tetO"
                     /label=tet operator
                     /bound_moiety="tetracycline repressor TetR"
                     /note="bacterial operator O2 for the tetR and tetA genes"
     protein_bind    517..535
                     /gene="tetO"
                     /label=tet operator
                     /bound_moiety="tetracycline repressor TetR"
                     /note="bacterial operator O2 for the tetR and tetA genes"
     primer_bind     580..604
                     /label=LNCX
                     /note="Human CMV promoter, forward primer"
     regulatory      680..689
                     /regulatory_class="other"
                     /note="vertebrate consensus sequence for strong initiation
                     of translation (Kozak, 1987)"
     CDS             686..2338
                     /codon_start=1
                     /product="firefly luciferase"
                     /label=luciferase
                     /note="synthetic luc2 version of the luciferase gene"
                     /translation="MEDAKNIKKGPAPFYPLEDGTAGEQLHKAMKRYALVPGTIAFTDA
                     HIEVDITYAEYFEMSVRLAEAMKRYGLNTNHRIVVCSENSLQFFMPVLGALFIGVAVAP
                     ANDIYNERELLNSMGISQPTVVFVSKKGLQKILNVQKKLPIIQKIIIMDSKTDYQGFQS
                     MYTFVTSHLPPGFNEYDFVPESFDRDKTIALIMNSSGSTGLPKGVALPHRTACVRFSHA
                     RDPIFGNQIIPDTAILSVVPFHHGFGMFTTLGYLICGFRVVLMYRFEEELFLRSLQDYK
                     IQSALLVPTLFSFFAKSTLIDKYDLSNLHEIASGGAPLSKEVGEAVAKRFHLPGIRQGY
                     GLTETTSAILITPEGDDKPGAVGKVVPFFEAKVVDLDTGKTLGVNQRGELCVRGPMIMS
                     GYVNNPEATNALIDKDGWLHSGDIAYWDEDEHFFIVDRLKSLIKYKGYQVAPAELESIL
                     LQHPNIFDAGVAGLPDDDAGELPAAVVVLEHGKTMTEKEIVDYVASQVTTAKKLRGGVV
                     FVDEVPKGLTGKLDARKIREILIKAKKGGKIAV"
     polyA_signal    2374..2495
                     /label=SV40 poly(A) signal
                     /note="SV40 polyadenylation signal"
     primer_bind     complement(2385..2404)
                     /label=EBV-rev
                     /note="SV40 polyA terminator, reverse primer"
     primer_bind     2439..2458
                     /label=SV40pA-R
                     /note="SV40 polyA, reverse primer"
     CDS             3218..3961
                     /codon_start=1
                     /product="improved tetracycline-controlled transactivator"
                     /label=rtTA-Advanced
                     /note="In the Tet-On(R) system, rtTA-Advanced binds to the
                     Tet-responsive element and stimulates transcription only in
                     the presence of tetracycline or doxycycline."
                     /translation="MSRLDKSKVINGALELLNGVGIEGLTTRKLAQKLGVEQPTLYWHV
                     KNKRALLDALPIEMLDRHHTHFCPLEGESWQDFLRNNAKSFRCALLSHRDGAKVHLGTR
                     PTEKQYETLENQLAFLCQQGFSLENALYALSAVGHFTLGCVLEEQEHQVAKEERETPTT
                     DSMPPLLRQAIELFDRQGAEPAFLFGLELIICGLEKQLKCESGGPADALDDFDLDMLPA
                     DALDDFDLDMLPADALDDFDLDMLPG"
     CDS             3968..4024
                     /codon_start=1
                     /product="2A peptide from porcine teschovirus-1
                     polyprotein"
                     /label=P2A
                     /note="Eukaryotic ribosomes fail to insert a peptide bond
                     between the Gly and Pro residues, yielding separate
                     polypeptides."
                     /translation="ATNFSLLKQAGDVEENPGP"
     CDS             4025..4423
                     /codon_start=1
                     /gene="Aspergillus terreus BSD"
                     /product="blasticidin S deaminase"
                     /label=BSD
                     /note="confers resistance to blasticidin"
                     /translation="MAMPLSQEESTLIERATATINSIPISEDYSVASAALSSDGRIFTG
                     VNVYHFTGGPCAELVVLGTAAAAAAGNLTCIVAIGNENRGILSPCGRCRQVLLDLHPGI
                     KAIVKDSDGQPTAVGIRELLPSGYVWEG"
     primer_bind     complement(4478..4495)
                     /label=BGH-rev
                     /note="Bovine growth hormone terminator, reverse primer.
                     Also called BGH reverse"
     polyA_signal    4484..4708
                     /label=bGH poly(A) signal
                     /note="bovine growth hormone polyadenylation signal"
     primer_bind     complement(5034..5051)
                     /label=L4440
                     /note="L4440 vector, forward primer"
     rep_origin      complement(5205..5793)
                     /direction=LEFT
                     /label=ori
                     /note="high-copy-number ColE1/pMB1/pBR322/pUC origin of
                     replication"
     primer_bind     complement(5285..5304)
                     /label=pBR322ori-F
                     /note="pBR322 origin, forward primer"
     CDS             complement(5964..6824)
                     /codon_start=1
                     /gene="bla"
                     /product="beta-lactamase"
                     /label=AmpR
                     /note="confers resistance to ampicillin, carbenicillin, and
                     related antibiotics"
                     /translation="MSIQHFRVALIPFFAAFCLPVFAHPETLVKVKDAEDQLGARVGYI
                     ELDLNSGKILESFRPEERFPMMSTFKVLLCGAVLSRIDAGQEQLGRRIHYSQNDLVEYS
                     PVTEKHLTDGMTVRELCSAAITMSDNTAANLLLTTIGGPKELTAFLHNMGDHVTRLDRW
                     EPELNEAIPNDERDTTMPVAMATTLRKLLTGELLTLASRQQLIDWMEADKVAGPLLRSA
                     LPAGWFIADKSGAGERGSRGIIAALGPDGKPSRIVVIYTTGSQATMDERNRQIAEIGAS
                     LIKHW"
     primer_bind     6587..6606
                     /label=Amp-R
                     /note="Ampicillin resistance gene, reverse primer"
     promoter        complement(6825..6929)
                     /gene="bla"
                     /label=AmpR promoter
ORIGIN
        1 ggatccctat acagttgaag tcggaagttt acatacactt aagttggagt cattaaaact
       61 cgtttttcaa ctactccaca aatttcttgt taacaaacaa tagttttggc aagtcagtta
      121 ggacatctac tttgtgcatg acacaagtca tttttccaac aattgtttac agacagatta
      181 tttcacttat aattcactgt atcacaattc cagtgggtca gaagtttaca tacactaagt
      241 tcgactcctc tgcagaatgc ggcgatgttt cggtaagggg tccgctatct agacgagttt
      301 actccctatc agtgatagag aacgtatgtc gagtttactc cctatcagtg atagagaacg
      361 atgtcgagtt tactccctat cagtgataga gaacgtatgt cgagtttact ccctatcagt
      421 gatagagaac gtatgtcgag tttactccct atcagtgata gagaacgtat gtcgagttta
      481 tccctatcag tgatagagaa cgtatgtcga gtttactccc tatcagtgat agagaacgta
      541 tgtcgattag gcgtgtacgg tgggcgccta taaaagcaga gctcgtttag tgaaccgtca
      601 gatcgcctgg agccaattcc aactcttttg ccttatacct actttccgta ccacttccta
      661 ccctcgaaag gcctctgagg ccaccatgga agatgccaaa aacattaaga agggcccagc
      721 gccattctac ccactcgaag acgggaccgc cggcgagcag ctgcacaaag ccatgaagcg
      781 ctacgccctg gtgcccggca ccatcgcctt taccgacgca catatcgagg tggacattac
      841 ctacgccgag tacttcgaga tgagcgttcg gctggcagaa gctatgaagc gctatgggct
      901 gaatacaaac catcggatcg tggtgtgcag cgagaatagc ttgcagttct tcatgcccgt
      961 gttgggtgcc ctgttcatcg gtgtggctgt ggccccagct aacgacatct acaacgagcg
     1021 cgagctgctg aacagcatgg gcatcagcca gcccaccgtc gtattcgtga gcaagaaagg
     1081 gctgcaaaag atcctcaacg tgcaaaagaa gctaccgatc atacaaaaga tcatcatcat
     1141 ggatagcaag accgactacc agggcttcca aagcatgtac accttcgtga cttcccattt
     1201 gccacccggc ttcaacgagt acgacttcgt gcccgagagc ttcgaccggg acaaaaccat
     1261 cgccctgatc atgaacagta gtggcagtac cggattgccc aagggcgtag ccctaccgca
     1321 ccgcaccgct tgtgtccgat tcagtcatgc ccgcgacccc atcttcggca accagatcat
     1381 ccccgacacc gctatcctca gcgtggtgcc atttcaccac ggcttcggca tgttcaccac
     1441 gctgggctac ttgatctgcg gctttcgggt cgtgctcatg taccgcttcg aggaggagct
     1501 attcttgcgc agcttgcaag actataagat tcaatctgcc ctgctggtgc ccacactatt
     1561 tagcttcttc gctaagagca ctctcatcga caagtacgac ctaagcaact tgcacgagat
     1621 cgccagcggc ggggcgccgc tcagcaagga ggtaggtgag gccgtggcca aacgcttcca
     1681 cctaccaggc atccgccagg gctacggcct gacagaaaca accagcgcca ttctgatcac
     1741 ccccgaaggg gacgacaagc ctggcgcagt aggcaaggtg gtgcccttct tcgaggctaa
     1801 ggtggtggac ttggacaccg gtaagacact gggtgtgaac cagcgcggcg agctgtgcgt
     1861 ccgtggcccc atgatcatga gcggctacgt taacaacccc gaggctacaa acgctctcat
     1921 cgacaaggac ggctggctgc acagcggcga catcgcctac tgggacgagg acgagcactt
     1981 cttcatcgtg gaccggctga agagcctgat caaatacaag ggctaccagg tagccccagc
     2041 cgaactggag agcatcctgc tgcaacaccc caacatcttc gacgccgggg tcgccggcct
     2101 gcccgacgac gatgccggcg agctgcccgc cgcagtcgtc gtgctggaac acggtaaaac
     2161 catgaccgag aaggagatcg tggactatgt ggccagccag gttacaaccg ccaagaagct
     2221 gcgcggtggt gttgtgttcg tggacgaggt gcctaaagga ctgaccggca agttggacgc
     2281 ccgcaagatc cgcgagattc tcattaaggc caagaagggc ggcaagatcg ccgtgtaagg
     2341 cctgtcaggc caagcttcca tcgatagaca tgataagata cattgatgag tttggacaaa
     2401 ccacaacaag aatgcagtga aaaaaatgct ttatttgtga aatttgtgat gctattgctt
     2461 tatttgtaac cattataagc tgcaataaac aagttaacaa caacaattgc attcatttta
     2521 tgtttcaggt tcagggggag atgtgggagg ttttttaaag caagtaaaac ctctacaaat
     2581 gtggtaccta ggcgagaccc tgtctcacaa aataaagtaa gcccggactg agtgcggaaa
     2641 ggcgggcctg gcgggtctgg tctccccatg cgggccacca gaggccctgc agccttcagt
     2701 cgcttgaagg ggtaatggcg cttccactca caaacatggc ggacagagcg tgtgaacgag
     2761 atgaacagcc cctcaaaaat atggccgccg aggctggacg gccgtgcccc agcagcaccg
     2821 cctccgcgcc ccacgtgatc tctcgccggg cacagcgctg accgcggagg tccaaccgga
     2881 agaatgtccg gattggacat tcggaagagg gcccgccttc cctggggaat ctctgcgcac
     2941 gcgcagaacg cttcgaccaa tgaaaacaca ggaagccgtc cgcgcaaccg cgttgcgtca
     3001 cttctgccgc ccctgtttca aggtatatag ccgtagacgg aacttcgcct ttctctcggc
     3061 cttagcgcca tttttttggg tgagtgtttt ttggttcctg cgttgggatt ccgtgtacaa
     3121 tccatagaca tctgacctcg gcacttagca tcatcacagc aaactaactg tagcctttct
     3181 ctctttccct gtagaaacct ctgcacctga ggccaccatg tctagactgg acaagagcaa
     3241 agtcataaac ggcgctctgg aattactcaa tggagtcggt atcgaaggcc tgacgacaag
     3301 gaaactcgct caaaagctgg gagttgagca gcctaccctg tactggcacg tgaagaacaa
     3361 gcgggccctg ctcgatgccc tgccaatcga gatgctggac aggcatcata cccacttctg
     3421 ccccctggaa ggcgagtcat ggcaagactt tctgcggaac aacgccaagt cattccgctg
     3481 tgctctcctc tcacatcgcg acggggctaa agtgcatctc ggcacccgcc caacagagaa
     3541 acagtacgaa accctggaaa atcagctcgc gttcctgtgt cagcaaggct tctccctgga
     3601 gaacgcactg tacgctctgt ccgccgtggg ccactttaca ctgggctgcg tattggagga
     3661 acaggagcat caagtagcaa aagaggaaag agagacacct accaccgatt ctatgccccc
     3721 acttctgaga caagcaattg agctgttcga ccggcaggga gccgaacctg ccttcctttt
     3781 cggcctggaa ctaatcatat gtggcctgga gaaacagcta aagtgcgaaa gcggcgggcc
     3841 ggccgacgcc cttgacgatt ttgacttaga catgctccca gccgatgccc ttgacgactt
     3901 tgaccttgat atgctgcctg ctgacgctct tgacgatttt gaccttgaca tgctccccgg
     3961 gtccggcgct actaacttca gcctgctgaa gcaggctggt gacgtcgagg agaatcctgg
     4021 tcccatggcc atgcctttgt ctcaagaaga atccaccctc attgaaagag caacggctac
     4081 aatcaacagc atccccatct ctgaagacta cagcgtcgcc agcgcagctc tctctagcga
     4141 cggccgcatc ttcactggtg tcaatgtata tcattttact gggggacctt gtgcagaact
     4201 cgtggtgctg ggcactgctg ctgctgcggc agctggcaac ctgacttgta tcgtcgcgat
     4261 cggaaatgag aacaggggca tcttgagccc ctgcggacgg tgccgacagg tgcttctcga
     4321 tctgcatcct gggatcaaag ccatagtgaa ggacagtgat ggacagccga cggcagttgg
     4381 gattcgtgaa ttgctgccct ctggttatgt gtgggagggc taattcgaag gcctgtcgtg
     4441 aagcttgggg atcaattctc tagagctcgc tgatcagcct cgactgtgcc ttctagttgc
     4501 cagccatctg ttgtttgccc ctcccccgtg ccttccttga ccctggaagg tgccactccc
     4561 actgtccttt cctaataaaa tgaggaaatt gcatcgcatt gtctgagtag gtgtcattct
     4621 attctggggg gtggggtggg gcaggacagc aagggggagg attgggaaga caatagcagg
     4681 catgctgggg atgcggtggg ctctatggct tctgaggcgg aaagaaccag ctgggcctac
     4741 tagctactcg ggacccctta ccgaaacatc gccgcattct gcagaggagt cgagtgtatg
     4801 taaacttctg acccactggg aatgtgatga aagaaataaa agctgaaatg aatcattctc
     4861 tctactatta ttctgatatt tcacattctt aaaataaagt ggtgatccta actgacctaa
     4921 gacagggaat ttttactagg attaaatgtc aggaattgtg aaaaagtgag tttaaatgta
     4981 tttggctaag gtgtatgtaa acttccgact tcaactgtat agggatccgc ttcctcgctc
     5041 actgactcgc tgcgctcggt cgttcggctg cggcgagcgg tatcagctca ctcaaaggcg
     5101 gtaatacggt tatccacaga atcaggggat aacgcaggaa agaacatgtg agcaaaaggc
     5161 cagcaaaagg ccaggaaccg taaaaaggcc gcgttgctgg cgtttttcca taggctccgc
     5221 ccccctgacg agcatcacaa aaatcgacgc tcaagtcaga ggtggcgaaa cccgacagga
     5281 ctataaagat accaggcgtt tccccctgga agctccctcg tgcgctctcc tgttccgacc
     5341 ctgccgctta ccggatacct gtccgccttt ctcccttcgg gaagcgtggc gctttctcat
     5401 agctcacgct gtaggtatct cagttcggtg taggtcgttc gctccaagct gggctgtgtg
     5461 cacgaacccc ccgttcagcc cgaccgctgc gccttatccg gtaactatcg tcttgagtcc
     5521 aacccggtaa gacacgactt atcgccactg gcagcagcca ctggtaacag gattagcaga
     5581 gcgaggtatg taggcggtgc tacagagttc ttgaagtggt ggcctaacta cggctacact
     5641 agaagaacag tatttggtat ctgcgctctg ctgaagccag ttaccttcgg aaaaagagtt
     5701 ggtagctctt gatccggcaa acaaaccacc gctggtagcg gtggtttttt tgtttgcaag
     5761 cagcagatta cgcgcagaaa aaaaggatct caagaagatc ctttgatctt ttctacgggg
     5821 tctgacgctc agtggaacga aaactcacgt taagggattt tggtcatgag attatcaaaa
     5881 aggatcttca cctagatcct tttaaattaa aaatgaagtt ttaaatcaat ctaaagtata
     5941 tatgagtaaa cttggtctga cagttaccaa tgcttaatca gtgaggcacc tatctcagcg
     6001 atctgtctat ttcgttcatc catagttgcc tgactccccg tcgtgtagat aactacgata
     6061 cgggagggct taccatctgg ccccagtgct gcaatgatac cgcgagaccc acgctcaccg
     6121 gctccagatt tatcagcaat aaaccagcca gccggaaggg ccgagcgcag aagtggtcct
     6181 gcaactttat ccgcctccat ccagtctatt aattgttgcc gggaagctag agtaagtagt
     6241 tcgccagtta atagtttgcg caacgttgtt gccattgcta caggcatcgt ggtgtcacgc
     6301 tcgtcgtttg gtatggcttc attcagctcc ggttcccaac gatcaaggcg agttacatga
     6361 tcccccatgt tgtgcaaaaa agcggttagc tccttcggtc ctccgatcgt tgtcagaagt
     6421 aagttggccg cagtgttatc actcatggtt atggcagcac tgcataattc tcttactgtc
     6481 atgccatccg taagatgctt ttctgtgact ggtgagtact caaccaagtc attctgagaa
     6541 tagtgtatgc ggcgaccgag ttgctcttgc ccggcgtcaa tacgggataa taccgcgcca
     6601 catagcagaa ctttaaaagt gctcatcatt ggaaaacgtt cttcggggcg aaaactctca
     6661 aggatcttac cgctgttgag atccagttcg atgtaaccca ctcgtgcacc caactgatct
     6721 tcagcatctt ttactttcac cagcgtttct gggtgagcaa aaacaggaag gcaaaatgcc
     6781 gcaaaaaagg gaataagggc gacacggaaa tgttgaatac tcatactctt cctttttcaa
     6841 tattattgaa gcatttatca gggttattgt ctcatgagcg gatacatatt tgaatgtatt
     6901 tagaaaaata aacaaatagg ggttccgcgc acatttcccc gaaaagtgcc acctgatgcg
     6961 gtgtgaaata ccgcacagat gcgtaaggag aaaataccgc atcaggaaat tgtaagcgtt
     7021 aatattttgt taaaatt
//
